>Addgene plasmid #126613 | pB-puro-mU6-RtcAshRNA1 | addgene full sequence | sequence record 246621 | Addgene NGS Result
GGTGCGTACGGCCCGGGGGACGTCGTCGCGGGTGGCGAGGCGCACCGTGGGCTTGTACTCGGTCCCCATG
GTGGCGTTGGCTGCAGGTCGAAAGGCCCGGAGATGAGGAAGAGGAGAACAGCGCGGCAGACGTGCGCTTT
TGAAGCGTGCAGAATGCCGGGCCTCCGGAGGACCTTCGGGCGCCCGCCCCGCCCCTGAGCCCGCCCCTGA
GCCCGCCCCCGGACCCACCCCTTCCCAGCCTCTGAGCCCAGAAAGCGAAGGAGCAAAGCTGCTATTGGCC
GCTGCCCCAAAGGCCTACCCGCTTCCATTGCTCAGCGGTGCTGTCCATCTGCACGAGACTAGTGAGACGT
GCTACTTCCATTTGTCACGTCCTGCACGACGCGAGCTGCGGGGCGGGGGGGAACTTCCTGACTAGGGGAG
GAGTAGAAGGTGGCGCGAAGGGGCCACCAAAGAACGGAGCCGGTTGGCGCCTACCGGTGGATGTGGAATG
TGTGCGAGGCCAGAGGCCACTTGTGTAGCGCCAAGTGCCCAGCGGGGCTGCTAAAGCGCATGCTCCAGAC
TGCCTTGGGAAAAGCGCCTCCCCTACCCGGTAGAATTAATTCGATGGCCGCGGTCCACACTCGCCCCAAC
GCCCGGGATCCGACGCCGCCATCTCTAGGCCCGCGCCGGCCCCCTCGCACAGACTTGTGGGAGAAGCTCG
GCTACTCCCCTGCCCCGGTTAATTTGCATATAATATTTCCTAGTAACTATAGAGGCTTAATGTGCGATAA
AAGACAGATAATCTGTTCTTTTTAATACTAGCTACATTTTACATGATAGGCTTGGATTTCTATAAGAGAT
ACAAATACTAAATTATTATTTTAAAAAACAGCACAAAAGGAAACTCACCCTAACTGTAAAGTAATTGTGT
GTTTTGAGACTATAAATATCCCTTGGAGAAAAGCCTTGTTTGTGGCACCACAGATCGATTATACAAGAGT
ATAATCGATCTGTGGTGCCATTTTTCTCGAGTTAATTAACGAGAGCATAATATTGATATGTGCCAAAGTT
GTTTCTGACTGACTAATAAGTATAATTTGTTTCTATTATGTATAGGTTAAGCTAATTACTTATTTTATAA
TACAACATGACTGTTTTTAAAGTACAAAATAAGTTTATTTTTGTAAAAGAGAGAATGTTTAAAAGTTTTG
TTACTTTATAGAAGAAATTTTGAGTTTTTGTTTTTTTTTAATAAATAAATAAACATAAATAAATTGTTTG
TTGAATTTATTATTAGTATGTAAGTGTAAATATAATAAAACTTAATATCTATTCAAATTAATAAATAAAC
CTCGATATACAGACCGATAAAACACATGCGTCAATTTTACGCATGATTATCTTTAACGTACGTCACAATA
TGATTATCTTTCTAGGGTTAAATAATAGTTTCTAATTTTTTTATTATTCAGCCTGCTGTCGTGAATACCG
AGCTCCAATTCGCCCTATAGTGAGTCGTATTACAATTCACTGGCCGTCGTTTTACAACGTCGTGACTGGG
AAAACCCTGGCGTTACCCAACTTAATCGCCTTGCAGCACATCCCCCTTTCGCCAGCTGGCGTAATAGCGA
AGAGGCCCGCACCGATCGCCCTTCCCAACAGTTGCGCAGCCTGAATGGCGAATGGG
[124 nt withheld, positions 1667-1790]
C
[91 nt withheld, positions 1792-1882]
A
[49 nt withheld, positions 1884-1932]
CCTTTGACGTTGGAGTCCACGTTCTTT
[37 nt withheld, positions 1960-1996]
ACCCTATCTCGGTCTATTCTTTTGATTTATAAGGGATTTTGCCGATTTCGGCCTATTGGTTAAAAAATGA
GCTGATTTAACAAAAATTTAACGCGAATTTTAACAAAATATTAACGCTTACAATTTAGGTGGCACTTTTC
GGGGAAATGTGCGCGGAACCCCTATTTGTTTATTTTTCTAAATACATTCAAATATGTATCCGCTCATGAG
ACAATAACCCTGATAAATGCTTCAATAATATTGAAAAAGGAAGAGTATGAGTATTCAACATTTCCGTGTC
GCCCTTATTCCCTTTTTTGCGGCATTTTGCCTTCCTGTTTTTGCTCACCCAGAAACGCTGGTGAAAGTAA
AAGATGCTGAAGATCAGTTGGGTGCACGAGTGGGTTACATCGAACTGGATCTCAACAGCGGTAAGATCCT
TGAGAGTTTTCGCCCCGAAGAACGTTTTCCAATGATGAGCACTTTTAAAGTTCTGCTATGTGGCGCGGTA
TTATCCCGTATTGACGCCGGGCAAGAGCAACTCGGTCGCCGCATACACTATTCTCAGAATGACTTGGTTG
AGTACTCACCAGTCACAGAAAAGCATCTTACGGATGGCATGACAGTAAGAGAATTATGCAGTGCTGCCAT
AACCATGAGTGATAACACTGCGGCCAACTTACTTCTGACAACGATCGGAGGACCGAAGGAGCTAACCGCT
TTTTTGCACAACATGGGGGATCATGTAACTCGCCTTGATCGTTGGGAACCGGAGCTGAATGAAGCCATAC
CAAACGACGAGCGTGACACCACGATGCCTGTAGCAATGGCAACAACGTTGCGCAAACTATTAACTGGCGA
ACTACTTACTCTAGCTTCCCGGCAACAATTAATAGACTGGATGGAGGCGGATAAAGTTGCAGGACCACTT
CTGCGCTCGGCCCTTCCGGCTGGCTGGTTTATTGCTGATAAATCTGGAGCCGGTGAGCGTGGGTCTCGCG
GTATCATTGCAGCACTGGGGCCAGATGGTAAGCCCTCCCGTATCGTAGTTATCTACACGACGGGGAGTCA
GGCAACTATGGATGAACGAAATAGACAGATCGCTGAGATAGGTGCCTCACTGATTAAGCATTGGTAACTG
TCAGACCAAGTTTACTCATATATACTTTAGATTGATTTAAAACTTCATTTTTAATTTAAAAGGATCTAGG
TGAAGATCCTTTTTGATAATCTCATGACCAAAATCCCTTAACGTGAGTTTTCGTTCCACTGAGCGTCAGA
CCCCGTAGAAAAGATCAAAGGATCTTCTTGAGATCCTTTTTTTCTGCGCGTAATCTGCTGCTTGCAAACA
AAAAAACCACCGCTACCAGCGGTGGTTTGTTTGCCGGATCAAGAGCTACCAACTCTTTTTCCGAAGGTAA
CTGGCTTCAGCAGAGCGCAGATACCAAATACTGTTCTTCTAGTGTAGCCGTAGTTAGGCCACCACTTCAA
GAACTCTGTAGCACCGCCTACATACCTCGCTCTGCTAATCCTGTTACCAGTGGCTGCTGCCAGTGGCGAT
AAGTCGTGTCTTACCGGGTTGGACTCAAGACGATAGTTACCGGATAAGGCGCAGCGGTCGGGCTGAACGG
GGGGTTCGTGCACACAGCCCAGCTTGGAGCGAACGACCTACACCGAACTGAGATACCTACAGCGTGAGCT
ATGAGAAAGCGCCACGCTTCCCGAAGGGAGAAAGGCGGACAGGTATCCGGTAAGCGGCAGGGTCGGAACA
GGAGAGCGCACGAGGGAGCTTCCAGGGGGAAACGCCTGGTATCTTTATAGTCCTGTCGGGTTTCGCCACC
TCTGACTTGAGCGTCGATTTTTGTGATGCTCGTCAGGGGGGCGGAGCCTATGGAAAAACGCCAGCAACGC
GGCCTTTTTACGGTTCCTGGCCTTTTGCTGGCCTTTTGCTCACATGTTCTTTCCTGCGTTATCCCCTGAT
TCTGTGGATAACCGTATTACCGCCTTTGAGTGAGCTGATACCGCTCGCCGCAGCCGAACGACCGAGCGCA
GCGAGTCAGTGAGCGAGGAAGCGGAAGAGCGCCCAATACGCAAACCGCCTCTCCCCGCGCGTTGGCCGAT
TCATTAATGCAGCTGGCACGACAGGTTTCCCGACTGGAAAGCGGGCAGTGAGCGCAACGCAATTAATGTG
AGTTAGCTCACTCATTAGGCACCCCAGGCTTTACACTTTATGCTTCCGGCTCGTATGTTGTGTGGAATTG
TGAGCGGATAACAATTTCACACAGGAAACAGCTATGACCATGATTACGCCAAGCTCGAAATTAACCCTCA
CTAAAGGGAACAAAAGCTGGTACCTCGCGCGACTTGGTTTGCCATTCTTTAGCGCGCGTCGCGTCACACA
GCTTGGCCACAATGTGGTTTTTGTCAAACGAAGATTCTATGACGTGTTTAAAGTTTAGGTCGAGTAAAGC
GCAAATCTTTTTTAACCCTAGAAAGATAGTCTGCGTAAAATTGACGCATGCATTCTTGAAATATTGCTCT
CTCTTTCTAAATAGCGCGAATCCGTCGCTGTGCATTTAGGACATCTCAGTCGCCGCTTGGAGCTCCCGTG
AGGCGTGCTTGTCAATGCGGTAAGTGTCACTGATTTTGAACTATAACGACCGCGTGAGTCAAAATGACGC
ATGATTATCTTTTACGTGACTTTTAAGATTTAACTCATACGATAATTATATTGTTATTTCATGTTCTACT
TACGTGATAACTTATTATATATATATTTTCTTGTTATAGATATCGTGACTAATATATAATAAAATGGGTA
GTTCTTTAGACGATGAGCATATCCTCTCTGCTCTTCTGCAAAGCGATGACGAGCTTGTTGGCTAGCGGCG
CGCCGTCGAGACATGATAAGATACATTGATGAGTTTGGACAAACCACAACTAGAATGCAGTGAAAAAAAT
GCTTTATTTGTGAAATTTGTGATGCTATTGCTTTATTTGTAACCATTATAAGCTGCAATAAACAAGTTAA
CAACAACAATTGCATTCATTTTATGTTTCAGGTTCAGGGGGAGGTGTGGGAGGTTTTTTAAAGCAAGTAA
AACCTCTACAAATGTGGTATGGCTGATTATGATCTCTAGTCAAGGCACTATACATCAAATATTCCTTATT
AACCCCTTTACAAATTAAAAAGCTAAAGGTACACAATTTTTGAGCATAGTTATTAATAGCAGACACTCTA
TGCCTGTGTGGAGTAAGAAAAAACAGTATGTTATGATTATAACTGTTATGCCTACTTATAAAGGTTACAG
AATATTTTTCCATAATTTTCTTGTATAGCAGTGCAGCTTTTTCTCTAGAGCTCAGGCACCGGGCTTGCGG
GTCATGCACCAGGTGCGCGGTCCTTCGGGCACCTCGACGTCGGCGGTGACGGTGAAGCCGAGCCGCTCGT
AGAAGGGGAGGTTGCGGGGCGCGGAGGTCTCCAGGAAGGCGGGCACCCCGGCGCGCTCGGCCGCCTCCAC
TCCGGGGAGCACGACGGCGCTGCCCAGACCCTTGCCCTGGTGGTCGGGCGAGACGCCGACGGTGGCCAGG
AACCACGCGGGCTCCTTGGGCCGGTGCGGCGCCAGGAGGCCTTCCATCTGTTGCTGCGCGGCCAGCCGGG
AACCGCTCAACTCGGCCATGCGCGGGCCGATCTCGGCGAACACCGCCCCCGCTTCGACGCTCTCCGGCGT
GGTCCAGACCGCCACCGCGGCGCCGTCGTCCGCGACCCACACCTTGCCGATGTCGAGCCCGACGCGCGTG
AGGAAGAGTTCTTGCAGCTCGGTGACCCGCTCGATGTGGCGGTCCGGGTCGACGGTGTGGCGCGTGGCGG
GGTAGTCGGCGAACGCGGCGGCGAG
Features (pLannotate 1.2.2; 18 found; start..end, strand, type, name):
     89..588     -  promoter       PGK promoter: mouse phosphoglycerate kinase 1 promoter
    637..950     +  promoter       U6 promoter: RNA polymerase III promoter for mouse U6 snRNA (Das et al., 1988)
   1484..1502    -  promoter       T7 promoter: promoter for bacteriophage T7 RNA polymerase
   1505..1662    +  CDS            lacZα (fragment): LacZα fragment of β-galactosidase; lacZ fragment
   1667..2095    +  rep_origin     f1 ori (sequence partly withheld): f1 bacteriophage origin of replication; arrow indicates direction of (+) strand synthesis
   2148..2252    +  promoter       AmpR promoter: bla
   2253..3113    +  CDS            AmpR: β-lactamase; bla; confers resistance to ampicillin, carbenicillin, and related antibiotics
   3284..3872    +  rep_origin     ori: high-copy-number ColE1/pMB1/pBR322/pUC origin of replication
   4055..4147    +  CDS            lacI (fragment): lac repressor; lacI; The lac repressor binds to the lac operator to inhibit transcription in E. coli. This inhibition can be relieved by adding lactose or isopropyl-β-D-thiogalactopyranoside (IPTG).
   4160..4181    +  protein_bind   CAP binding site: CAP binding activates transcription in the presence of cAMP. E. coli catabolite activator protein
   4196..4226    +  promoter       lac promoter: promoter for the E. coli lac operon
   4234..4250    +  protein_bind   lac operator: The lac repressor binds to the lac operator to inhibit transcription in E. coli. This inhibition can be relieved by adding lactose or isopropyl-β-D-thiogalactopyranoside (IPTG). lac repressor encoded by lacI
   4295..4313    +  promoter       T3 promoter: promoter for bacteriophage T3 RNA polymerase
   4330..4461    -  CDS            FP (fragment): FP25_NPVAC - Experimental evidence at protein level: Swiss-Prot protein existence level 1. From Autographa californica nuclear polyhedrosis virus (AcMNPV).
   4883..5004    -  polyA_signal   SV40 poly(A) signal: SV40 polyadenylation signal
   5027..5110    -  CDS            large T antigen (fragment): large T antigen from SV40 (simian virus 40)
   5107..5329    -  CDS            large T antigen (fragment): large T antigen from SV40 (simian virus 40)
   5338..64      -  CDS            PuroR (fragment) (across the origin): puromycin N-acetyltransferase; pac from Streptomyces alboniger; confers resistance to puromycin
