[The description below was written by a language model from this plasmid's Addgene catalogue record and pLannotate feature annotations shown in this document.]
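Description:
pB-puro-mU6-RtcAshRNA1 is an RNAi plasmid built on the PB-puro backbone that expresses a short hairpin RNA against human RtcA (RNA 3'-terminal phosphate cyclase) in mammalian cells. The synthetic hairpin, designated RtcA shRNA-1, was inserted by restriction cloning at a BbsI site that was destroyed in the process, and it sits downstream of the mouse U6 snRNA promoter. This RNA polymerase III promoter is well suited to driving short, defined transcripts such as shRNAs. Adjacent to it and oriented in the opposite direction, a mouse PGK promoter drives a puromycin N-acetyltransferase cassette. That cassette ends in SV40-derived sequence, including the SV40 polyadenylation signal, and allows puromycin selection of transfected cells.

The bacterial portion resembles a pBluescript-type phagemid. It carries a high-copy ColE1/pUC origin, an f1 origin, the β-lactamase gene for ampicillin selection, and remnants of the lacZα/lac promoter region flanked by T3 and T7 promoters. The "PB" backbone name suggests a piggyBac transposon vector. The annotated baculovirus FP25 gene fragment fits this reading, since such sequence often accompanies piggyBac-derived DNA. However, no transposon terminal repeats are annotated in the feature table and the record does not state that the vector is transposable, so this remains an inference.

The associated study examined how RtcA and the cyclic phosphodiesterase CNP modulate noncanonical XBP1 mRNA splicing during ER stress. The plasmid's evident use is therefore RtcA knockdown in human cells, with puromycin enrichment of expressing cells. The "1" in the shRNA name suggests it is one of several hairpins made against this target.
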