Addgene plasmid #126613: pB-puro-mU6-RtcAshRNA1
Purpose: Expresses shRNA against human RtcA under mouse U6 promoter
Depositing lab: Xiaozhong Wang. Depositing organization: Northwestern University. Publication: The cyclic phosphodiesterase CNP and RNA cyclase RtcA fine-tune noncanonical XBP1 splicing during ER stress. Unlu I, Lu Y, Wang X. J Biol Chem. 2018 Dec 14;293(50):19365-19376. doi: 10.1074/jbc.RA118.004872. Epub 2018 Oct 24. PubMed 30355738.
Backbone
  Vector backbone: PB-puro
  Vector type: RNAi
  Selectable markers: Puromycin
Growth in bacteria
  Bacterial resistance: Ampicillin, 100 μg/mL
  Growth temperature: 37°C
  Growth strain: DH5alpha
  Copy number: Unknown
Gene/Insert
  Gene/Insert name: RtcA shRNA-1
  gRNA/shRNA sequence: TGGCACCACAGATCGATTATAC
  Species: Synthetic
  Promoter: mouse U6 promoter
  Cloning method: Restriction Enzyme; 5′ cloning site BbsI (destroyed during cloning); 3′ cloning site None (unknown if destroyed)
  Sequencing primers: 5′ CAGCACAAAAGGAAACTCACCCTAACTG
Terms and licenses: Academic/Nonprofit Terms; Industry Terms: Not Available to Industry
How to cite: pB-puro-mU6-RtcAshRNA1 was a gift from Xiaozhong Wang (Addgene plasmid # 126613 ; http://n2t.net/addgene:126613 ; RRID:Addgene_126613)
